LOCUS       Exported 2892 bp ds-DNA circular SYN 13-MAY-2021
DEFINITION  Bacterial expression of mutant human alpha synuclein.
ACCESSION   .
VERSION     .
KEYWORDS    pT7-7 asyn S129W
SOURCE      synthetic DNA construct
  ORGANISM  synthetic DNA construct
REFERENCE   1 (bases 1 to 2892)
  TITLE     Lashuel Lab plasmids
REFERENCE   2 (bases 1 to 2892)
  AUTHORS   .
  TITLE     Direct Submission
  JOURNAL   Exported May 13, 2021 from SnapGene Server 1.1.58
            http://www.snapgene.com
FEATURES             Location/Qualifiers
     source          1..2892
                     /organism="synthetic DNA construct"
                     /mol_type="other DNA"
     rep_origin      14..602
                     /direction=RIGHT
                     /label=ori
                     /note="high-copy-number ColE1/pMB1/pBR322/pUC origin of
                     replication"
     primer_bind     503..522
                     /label=pBR322ori-F
                     /note="pBR322 origin, forward primer"
     primer_bind     756..773
                     /label=L4440
                     /note="L4440 vector, forward primer"
     primer_bind     1008..1030
                     /label=pGEX 3'
                     /note="pGEX vectors, reverse primer"
     primer_bind     1095..1114
                     /label=T7
                     /note="T7 promoter, forward primer"
     promoter        1095..1113
                     /label=T7 promoter
                     /note="promoter for bacteriophage T7 RNA polymerase"
     RBS             1145..1167
                     /note="efficient ribosome binding site from bacteriophage
                     T7 gene 10 (Olins and Rangwala, 1989)"
     CDS             complement(1726..2586)
                     /codon_start=1
                     /gene="bla"
                     /product="beta-lactamase"
                     /label=AmpR
                     /note="confers resistance to ampicillin, carbenicillin, and
                     related antibiotics"
                     /translation="MSIQHFRVALIPFFAAFCLPVFAHPETLVKVKDAEDQLGARVGYI
                     ELDLNSGKILESFRPEERFPMMSTFKVLLCGAVLSRVDAGQEQLGRRIHYSQNDLVEYS
                     PVTEKHLTDGMTVRELCSAAITMSDNTAANLLLTTIGGPKELTAFLHNMGDHVTRLDRW
                     EPELNEAIPNDERDTTMPVAMATTLRKLLTGELLTLASRQQLIDWMEADKVAGPLLRSA
                     LPAGWFIADKSGAGERGSRGIIAALGPDGKPSRIVVIYTTGSQATMDERNRQIAEIGAS
                     LIKHW"
     primer_bind     2349..2368
                     /label=Amp-R
                     /note="Ampicillin resistance gene, reverse primer"
     promoter        complement(2587..2691)
                     /gene="bla"
                     /label=AmpR promoter
     primer_bind     2759..2777
                     /label=pBRforEco
                     /note="pBR322 vectors, upsteam of EcoRI site, forward
                     primer"
ORIGIN
        1 tcaaaggatc ttcttgagat cctttttttc tgcgcgtaat ctgctgcttg caaacaaaaa
       61 aaccaccgct accagcggtg gtttgtttgc cggatcaaga gctaccaact ctttttccga
      121 aggtaactgg cttcagcaga gcgcagatac caaatactgt ccttctagtg tagccgtagt
      181 taggccacca cttcaagaac tctgtagcac cgcctacata cctcgctctg ctaatcctgt
      241 taccagtggc tgctgccagt ggcgataagt cgtgtcttac cgggttggac tcaagacgat
      301 agttaccgga taaggcgcag cggtcgggct gaacgggggg ttcgtgcaca cagcccagct
      361 tggagcgaac gacctacacc gaactgagat acctacagcg tgagctatga gaaagcgcca
      421 cgcttcccga agggagaaag gcggacaggt atccggtaag cggcagggtc ggaacaggag
      481 agcgcacgag ggagcttcca gggggaaacg cctggtatct ttatagtcct gtcgggtttc
      541 gccacctctg acttgagcgt cgatttttgt gatgctcgtc aggggggcgg agcctatgga
      601 aaaacgccag caacgcggcc tttttacggt tcctggcctt ttgctggcct tttgctcaca
      661 tgttctttcc tgcgttatcc cctgattctg tggataaccg tattaccgcc tttgagtgag
      721 ctgataccgc tcgccgcagc cgaacgaccg agcgcagcga gtcagtgagc gaggaagcgg
      781 aagagcgcct gatgcggtat tttctcctta cgcatctgtg cggtatttca caccgcatag
      841 gaagatcttc cggaagatct tcctatggtg cactctcagt acaatctgct ctgatgcgct
      901 acgtgactgg gtcatggctg cgccccgaca cccgccaaca cccgctgacg cgccctgacg
      961 ggcttgtctg ctcccggcat ccgcttacag acaagctgtg accgtctccg ggagctgcat
     1021 gtgtcagagg ttttcaccgt catcaccgaa acgcgcgagg cccagcgatt cgaacttctg
     1081 atagacttcg aaattaatac gactcactat agggagacca caacggtttc cctctagaaa
     1141 taattttgtt taactttaag aaggagatat acatatggat gtattcatga aaggactttc
     1201 aaaggccaag gagggagttg tggctgctgc tgagaaaacc aaacagggtg tggcagaagc
     1261 agcaggaaag acaaaagagn nnnnnnnnnn nnnnnnnnnn nnnnnnnnnn nnnnnnnnnn
     1321 nnnnnnnnnn nnnnnnnnnn nnnnnnnnnn nnnnnnnnnn nnnnnnnnnn nnnnnnnnnn
     1381 nnnnnnnnnn nnnnnnnnnn nnnnnnnnnn nnnnnnnnnn nnnnnnnnnn nnnnnnnnnn
     1441 nnnnnnnnnn nnnnnnnnnn nnnnnnnnnn nttgggcaag aatgaagaag gagccccaca
     1501 ggaaggaatt ctggaagata tgcctgtgga tcctgacaat gaggcttatg aaatgccttg
     1561 ggaggaaggg tatcaagact acgaacctga agcctaagaa atatctttgc tcccagtttc
     1621 ttgagatctg ctgacagatg ttccatccaa gcttatcgat gataagctgt caaacatgag
     1681 aattaaatca atctaaagta tatatgagta aacttggtct gacagttacc aatgcttaat
     1741 cagtgaggca cctatctcag cgatctgtct atttcgttca tccatagttg cctgactccc
     1801 cgtcgtgtag ataactacga tacgggaggg cttaccatct ggccccagtg ctgcaatgat
     1861 accgcgagac ccacgctcac cggctccaga tttatcagca ataaaccagc cagccggaag
     1921 ggccgagcgc agaagtggtc ctgcaacttt atccgcctcc atccagtcta ttaattgttg
     1981 ccgggaagct agagtaagta gttcgccagt taatagtttg cgcaacgttg ttgccattgc
     2041 tacaggcatc gtggtgtcac gctcgtcgtt tggtatggct tcattcagct ccggttccca
     2101 acgatcaagg cgagttacat gatcccccat gttgtgcaaa aaagcggtta gctccttcgg
     2161 tcctccgatc gttgtcagaa gtaagttggc cgcagtgtta tcactcatgg ttatggcagc
     2221 actgcataat tctcttactg tcatgccatc cgtaagatgc ttttctgtga ctggtgagta
     2281 ctcaaccaag tcattctgag aatagtgtat gcggcgaccg agttgctctt gcccggcgtc
     2341 aacacgggat aataccgcgc cacatagcag aactttaaaa gtgctcatca ttggaaaacg
     2401 ttcttcgggg cgaaaactct caaggatctt accgctgttg agatccagtt cgatgtaacc
     2461 cactcgtgca cccaactgat cttcagcatc ttttactttc accagcgttt ctgggtgagc
     2521 aaaaacagga aggcaaaatg ccgcaaaaaa gggaataagg gcgacacgga aatgttgaat
     2581 actcatactc ttcctttttc aatattattg aagcatttat cagggttatt gtctcatgag
     2641 cggatacata tttgaatgta tttagaaaaa taaacaaata ggggttccgc gcacatttcc
     2701 ccgaaaagtg ccacctgacg tctaagaaac cattattatc atgacattaa cctataaaaa
     2761 taggcgtatc acgaggccct ttcgtcttca agaataaaag gatctaggtg aagatccttt
     2821 ttgataatct catgaccaaa atcccttaac gtgagttttc gttccactga gcgtcagacc
     2881 ccgtagaaaa ga
//
