[The description below was written by a language model from this plasmid's Addgene catalogue record and the feature table of its GenBank file.]
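Description:
pT7-7 asyn S129W is a bacterial expression plasmid built on the small pT7-7 backbone and carrying the human alpha-synuclein (SNCA) coding sequence with a serine-to-tryptophan substitution at residue 129. The complete construct is 2,892 bp. It replicates in E. coli from a ColE1/pMB1-type origin, which the sequence annotation describes as high-copy although the catalogue entry lists copy number as unknown. Selection is through the bla beta-lactamase gene, driven by its own promoter, which confers ampicillin resistance.

The roughly 476 bp insert was placed between ClaI and BglII sites, both of which remain intact, downstream of a bacteriophage T7 promoter and the efficient ribosome binding site from T7 gene 10. Transcription therefore depends on T7 RNA polymerase, so protein production requires a host that supplies that enzyme, while an ordinary cloning strain serves for propagation. The feature table does not annotate the alpha-synuclein open reading frame itself. Its position can only be inferred as the unannotated interval between the RBS and the end of the oppositely oriented AmpR gene. No affinity tag, fusion partner or transcription terminator is annotated or listed, so the protein appears to be expressed untagged, though the record does not say so explicitly.

The stated purpose is bacterial expression of mutant human alpha-synuclein, the protein associated with Parkinson's disease. Serine 129 is well known as a major phosphorylation site in this protein, and wild-type alpha-synuclein lacks tryptophan, so the substitution would introduce a single intrinsic fluorophore at that position. The record itself does not give the rationale for the mutation.
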