Addgene plasmid #105744: pT7-7 asyn S129W
Purpose: Bacterial expression of mutant human alpha synuclein
Depositing lab: Hilal Lashuel. Depositing organization: Swiss Federal Institute of Technology (EPFL).
Backbone
  Vector backbone: pT7-7
  Backbone size w/o insert (bp): 2438
  Vector type: Bacterial Expression
Growth in bacteria
  Bacterial resistance: Ampicillin, 100 μg/mL
  Growth temperature: 37°C
  Growth strain: DH5alpha
  Copy number: Unknown
Gene/Insert
  Gene/Insert name: alpha-synuclein S129W
  Species: H. sapiens (human)
  Insert size (bp): 476
  Mutation: S129W
  Entrez Gene: SNCA (a.k.a. NACP, PARK1, PARK4, PD1)
  Promoter: T7
  Cloning method: Restriction Enzyme; 5′ cloning site ClaI (not destroyed); 3′ cloning site BglII (not destroyed)
  Sequencing primers: 5′ T7 (TAATACGACTCACTATAGG); 3′ AmpStop (TCAGGCAACTATGGATGAAC)
Terms and licenses: Academic/Nonprofit Terms; Industry Terms: Not Available to Industry
How to cite: pT7-7 asyn S129W was a gift from Hilal Lashuel (Addgene plasmid # 105744 ; http://n2t.net/addgene:105744 ; RRID:Addgene_105744)
