>Addgene plasmid #105744 | pT7-7 asyn S129W | depositor partial sequence | sequence record 200217 | sequencing results
TGATTAGCATTGGTAACTGTCAGACCAAGTTTACTCATATATACTTTAGATTGATTTAATTCTCATGTTT
GACAGCTTATCATCGATAAGCTTGGATGGAACATCTGTCAGCAGATCTCAAGAAACTGGGAGCAAAGATA
TTTCTTAGGCTTCAGGTTCGTAGTCTTGATACCCTTCCTCCCAAGGCATTTCATAAGCCTCATTGTCAGG
ATCCACAGGCATATCTTCCAGAATTCCTTCCTGTGGGGCTCCTTCTTCATTCTTGCCCAA
[192 nt withheld, positions 271-462]
CTCTTTTGTCTTTCCTGCTGCTTCTGCCACACCCTGTTTGGTTTTCTCAGCAGCAGCCACAACTCCCTCC
TTGGCCTTTGAAAGTCCTTTCATGAATACATCCATATGTATATCTCCTTCTTAAAGTTAAACAAAATTAT
TTCTAGAGGGAAACCGTTGTGGTCTCCCTATAGTGAGTCGTATTAATTTCGAAGTCTATCAGAAGTTCGA
ATCGCTGGGCCTCGCGCGTTTCGGTGATGACGGTGAAAACCTCTGACACATGCAGCTCCCGGAGACGGTC
ACAGCTTGTCTGTAAGCGGATGCCGGGAGCAGACAAGCCCGTCAGGGCGCGTCAGCGGGTGTTGGCGGGT
GTCGGGGCGCAGCCATGACCCAGTCACGTAGCGCATCAGAGCAGATTGTACTGAGAGTGCACCATAGGAA
GATCTTCCGGAAGATCTTCCTATGCGGTGTGAAATACCGCACAGATGCGTAAGGAGAAAATACCGCATCA
GGCGCTCTTCCGCTTCCTCGCTCACTGACTCGCTGCGCTCGGTCGTTCGGCTGCGGCGAGCGGTATCAGC
TCACTCAAAGGCGGTAATACGGTTATCCACAGAATCAGGGGANAACGCAGGAAANAACATGTGAGCAAAA
GGCCAGCAAAAGGCCAGGAACCGTAAAAAGGCC
